Addgene plasmid #72489: CFP-GIV-F1685A
Purpose: Mammalian expression of The CFP-tagged GIV-F1685A biosensors
Depositing lab: Pradipta Ghosh. Depositing organization: University of California, San Diego (UCSD).
Backbone
  Vector backbone: pcDNA3.1(-)
  Backbone size w/o insert (bp): 5428
  Total vector size (bp): 5848
  Vector type: Mammalian Expression
  Selectable markers: Neomycin (select with G418)
Growth in bacteria
  Bacterial resistance: Ampicillin, 100 μg/mL
  Growth temperature: 37°C
  Growth strain: DH5alpha
  Copy number: Low Copy
Gene/Insert
  Gene/Insert name: GIV/Girdin (alt name: GIV-F1685A)
  Species: H. sapiens (human)
  Insert size (bp): 5610
  Mutation: F1685A
  GenBank ID: BAE44387.1, AB201172.1
  Entrez Gene: CCDC88A (a.k.a. APE, GIRDIN, GIV, GRDN, HkRP1, KIAA1212, PEHO, PEHOL)
  Promoter: CMV
  Tag / fusion protein: CFP (C terminal on insert)
  Cloning method: Restriction Enzyme; 5′ cloning site NheI (not destroyed); 3′ cloning site BamHI (not destroyed)
  Sequencing primers: 5′ T7; 3′ BGHRev
Terms and licenses: Academic/Nonprofit Terms; Industry Terms: Not Available to Industry
How to cite: CFP-GIV-F1685A was a gift from Pradipta Ghosh (Addgene plasmid # 72489 ; http://n2t.net/addgene:72489 ; RRID:Addgene_72489)
