[The description below was written by a language model from this plasmid's Addgene catalogue record.]
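Description:
CFP-GIV-F1685A is a mammalian expression plasmid built on the pcDNA3.1(-) backbone. It is propagated in E. coli under ampicillin selection and is recorded as low copy. It also carries a neomycin resistance marker, so stably transfected mammalian cells can be selected with G418. The insert was placed between the NheI and BamHI sites of the polylinker, both of which remain intact. It lies between the T7 and BGH reverse primer sites used for sequencing.

The payload is human GIV/Girdin (gene CCDC88A) carrying the F1685A point mutation, expressed from the constitutive CMV promoter and fused to cyan fluorescent protein, with the tag recorded as C-terminal on the insert. The stated purpose is mammalian expression of a CFP-tagged GIV-F1685A biosensor. CFP is commonly used as a donor fluorophore in FRET pairs, so the construct would suit imaging or energy-transfer assays in live cells. However, the record does not name a partner fluorophore or describe the assay design. It also does not explain the functional consequence of the F1685A substitution, although a single alanine replacement of this kind is typically used as a loss-of-function or binding-deficient control alongside the wild-type version.

The recorded sizes do not agree with each other. The backbone is listed at 5428 bp and the insert at 5610 bp, yet the total vector size is given as 5848 bp, which would allow for only about 420 bp of insert. From the catalogue fields alone it is therefore unclear whether the plasmid encodes full-length GIV or only a short fragment spanning residue 1685. No feature table was supplied to resolve this.
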