>Addgene plasmid #72489 | CFP-GIV-F1685A | addgene partial sequence | sequence record 133774 | CMV-F 5'-CGCAAATGGGCGGTAGGCGTG-3'
CTATATAAGCAGAGCTCTCTGGCTAACTAGAGAACCCACTGCTTACTGGCTTATCGAAATTAATACGACT
CACTATAGGGAGACCCAAGCTGGCTAGCGTTTAAACGGGCCCTCTAGACTCGAGCGGCCGCATGGAGAAC
GAAATTTTTACTCCCCTTCTGGAGCAGTTCATGACCAGCCCTTTGGTCACTTGGGTTAAAACGTTTGGAC
CTCTGGCCGCAGGAAATGGGACCAACCTTGATGAATATGTGGCTTTGGTGGATGGGGTATTCTTGAACCA
GGTCATGCTCCAAATTAATCCTAAATTGGAGAGTCAGAGAGTAAATAAAAAAGTCAATAATGATGCCTCA
CTTAGAATGCACAATCTATCCATTTTGGTGAGACAGATAAAATTTTATTACCAGGAGACTTTGCAGCAAT
TGATCATGATGTCGTTGCCAAATGTCTTAATCATTGGCAAAAATCCCTTTTCTGAACAAGGCACAGAAGA
AGTTAAAAAACTGCTTTTACTTTTATTGGGTTGTGCAGTTCAGTGTCAGAAAAAAGAGGAATTTATTGAA
AGAATTCAAGGTTTAGATTTTGATACAAAAGCAGCGGTTGCCGCACATATTCAAGAGGTAACTCATAATC
AGGAAAATGTGTTTGACCTGCAATGGATGGAAGTGACTGATATGTCGCAGGAGGACATAGAACCACTCTT
GAAAAATATGGCATTGCATCTAAAAAGACTTATAGATGAGAGAGATGAACATTCAGAGACTATCATAGAA
CTCTCTGAAGAGCGGGATGGTCTCCATTTTCTACCCCATGCCTCTTCATCTGCACAGTCACCCTGTGG
