>Addgene plasmid #72489 | CFP-GIV-F1685A | addgene partial sequence | sequence record 133775 | BGH-rev 5'-TAGAAGGCACAGTCGAGG-3'
CTTAAGCTTGGTACCTTACTTGTACAGCTCGTCCATGCCGAGAGTGATCCCGGCGGCGGTCACGAACTCC
AGCAGGACCATGTGATCGCGCTTCTCGTTGGGGTCTTTGCTCAGGGCGGACTGGGTGCTCAGGTAGTGGT
TGTCGGGCAGCAGCACGGGGCCGTCGCCGATGGGGGTGTTCTGCTGGTAGTGGTCGGCGAGCTGCACGCT
GCCGTCCTCGATGTTGTGGCGGATCTTGAAGTGGGCCTTGATGCCGTTCTTCTGCTTGTCGGCGGTGATA
TAGACGTTGTGGCTGATGTAGTTGTACTCCAGCTTGTGCCCCAGGATGTTGCCGTCCTCCTTGAAGTCGA
TGCCCTTCAGCTCGATGCGGTTCACCAGGGTGTCGCCCTCGAACTTCACCTCGGCGCGGGTCTTGTAGTT
GCCGTCGTCCTTGAAGAAGATGGTACGCTCCTGGACGTAGCCTTCGGGCATGGCGGACTTGAAGAAGTCG
TGCTGCTTCATGTGGTCGGGGTAGCGGCTGAAGCACTGCACGCCCCAGGTCAGGGTGGTCACGAGGGTGG
GCCAGGGCACGGGCAGCTTGCCGGTGGTGCAGATGAACTTCAGGGTCAGCTTGCCGTAGGTGGCATCGCC
CTCGCCCTCGCCGGACACGCTGAACCTGTGGCCGTTTACGTCGCCGTCCAGCTCGACCAGGATGGGCACC
ACCCCGGTGAACAGCTCCTCGCCCTTGCTCACCATGGATCCGGCGCCGGATCCTGAGGAGCTTTGTTGCT
CCCTAGACCTGCTTTTTGAATTTCTGCTTTCTTGTACTTTGTCCACATTAGATGCTGCAGTGGTGTTGCT
GTCAGCAGCAGCTGGTGGTGAATCAACTGATATAGGCAGTCTACTGTCCTTGGTCAAAAAATCATGGATG
CTTGTCCTTCGTGTAGTTCCTTCGGCAGTTGAGATCACGCTGCTTGCACGAGGTAAAGTTGCAT
