>Addgene plasmid #72489 | CFP-GIV-F1685A | addgene partial sequence | sequence record 133777 | mCherryseq-R 5'-cctcctcgcccttgctcaccat-3'
CTGAGGAGCTTTGTTGCTCCCTAGACCTGCTTTTTGAATTTCTGCTTTCTTGTACTTTGTCCACATTAGA
TGCTGCAGTGGTGTTGCTGTCAGCAGCAGCTGGTGGTGAATCAACTGATATAGGCAGTCTACTGTCCTTG
GTCAAAAAATCATGGATGCTTGTCCTTCGTGTAGTTCCTTCGGCAGTTGAGATCACGCTGCTTGCACGAG
GTAAAGTTGCATAAGGGTTACTATCTTTTGATTGTCGTGACAGAGAAGATTCTTTTACTAATTTTATTTT
TCCTTGAGTGCCTGGTGTAGGTTTTCCCGCAGAACTAATGAAGTAGGTATCTTCAGTTTTTCGAGGACCA
GGTCTCAAAAACTCAGGCTTAGTTGTCCGTCTATCATAGAAGTCCCCTGGGGTTTTTCCACTTACTGACC
TGGCCAGACCACAGCTAACTGGTTTGTCTTTTCCCAAAAAGTCAGAAGAGACAGACAAACTTTTCATTAC
TTCATCTAAAAGATTCTCTTGACTTGAGGACTTTATCTGTACTGAGGTAAGCTTATTGCTTTCTTCCAAA
GCCTGTTGTAGAGTAACAACTTCACTTCCAGGGGAACCAGTTTTGATCTTGTGATGTCGACTCTCCAGTG
TTTCAGATATTTTGTGCTGGAGCACTGGGCTTGATCTGGTCTGTCTTTTCAAGTACTGGATTGGACTGCT
ACCACTGCTGGACCAAGCCTCATGGTCATGAAGCAGGCTAAATTCTCCACTGCTGTGGCTTTGTGGCCTG
CTTTGGTTATTAACTGCACCTGCTTTGACTTCATGTAGTGAAGCATTATTATTGCTATTGCTAGTGGATG
TTCTG
